>Addgene plasmid #49970 | SL544 | depositor partial sequence | sequence record 74479 | TALE sequence
ATGGTGGACTTGAGGACACTCGGTTATTCGCAACAGCAACAGGAGAAAATCAAGCCTAAGGTCAGGAGCA
CCGTCGCGCAACACCACGAGGCGCTTGTGGGGCATGGCTTCACTCATGCGCATATTGTCGCGCTTTCACA
GCACCCTGCGGCGCTTGGGACGGTGGCTGTCAAATACCAAGATATGATTGCGGCCCTGCCCGAAGCCACG
CACGAGGCAATTGTAGGGGTCGGTAAACAGTGGTCGGGAGCGCGAGCACTTGAGGCGCTGCTGACTGTGG
CGGGTGAGCTTAGGGGGCCTCCGCTCCAGCTCGACACCGGGCAGCTGCTGAAGATCGCGAAGAGAGGGGG
AGTAACAGCGGTAGAGGCAGTGCACGCCTGGCGCAATGCGCTCACCGGGGCCCCCTTGAACCTGACCCCA
GACCAGGTAGTCGCAATCGCGTCACATGACGGGGGAAAGCAAGCCCTGGAAACCGTGCAAAGGTTGTTGC
CGGTCCTTTGTCAAGACCACGGCCTTACACCGGAGCAAGTCGTGGCCATTGCATCCCACGACGGTGGCAA
ACAGGCTCTTGAGACGGTTCAGAGACTTCTCCCAGTTCTCTGTCAAGCCCACGGGCTGACTCCCGATCAA
GTTGTAGCGATTGCGTCCAACGGTGGAGGGAAACAAGCATTGGAGACTGTCCAACGGCTCCTTCCCGTGT
TGTGTCAAGCCCACGGTTTGACGCCTGCACAAGTGGTCGCCATCGCCTCCAATATTGGCGGTAAGCAGGC
GCTGGAAACAGTACAGCGCCTGCTGCCTGTACTGTGCCAGGATCATGGACTGACCCCAGACCAGGTAGTC
GCAATCGCGTCACATGACGGGGGAAAGCAAGCCCTGGAAACCGTGCAAAGGTTGTTGCCGGTCCTTTGTC
AAGACCACGGCCTTACACCGGAGCAAGTCGTGGCCATTGCAAGCAATGGGGGTGGCAAACAGGCTCTTGA
GACGGTTCAGAGACTTCTCCCAGTTCTCTGTCAAGCCCACGGGCTGACTCCCGATCAAGTTGTAGCGATT
GCGAATAACAATGGAGGGAAACAAGCATTGGAGACTGTCCAACGGCTCCTTCCCGTGTTGTGTCAAGCCC
ACGGTTTGACGCCTGCACAAGTGGTCGCCATCGCCAGCCATGATGGCGGTAAGCAGGCGCTGGAAACAGT
ACAGCGCCTGCTGCCTGTACTGTGCCAGGATCATGGACTGACCCCAGACCAGGTAGTCGCAATCGCGTCA
CATGACGGGGGAAAGCAAGCCCTGGAAACCGTGCAAAGGTTGTTGCCGGTCCTTTGTCAAGACCACGGCC
TTACACCGGAGCAAGTCGTGGCCATTGCATCCCACGACGGTGGCAAACAGGCTCTTGAGACGGTTCAGAG
ACTTCTCCCAGTTCTCTGTCAAGCCCACGGGCTGACTCCCGATCAAGTTGTAGCGATTGCGTCGCATGAC
GGAGGGAAACAAGCATTGGAGACTGTCCAACGGCTCCTTCCCGTGTTGTGTCAAGCCCACGGTTTGACGC
CTGCACAAGTGGTCGCCATCGCCAGCCATGATGGCGGTAAGCAGGCGCTGGAAACAGTACAGCGCCTGCT
GCCTGTACTGTGCCAGGATCATGGACTGACCCCAGACCAGGTAGTCGCAATCGCGTCGAACATTGGGGGA
AAGCAAGCCCTGGAAACCGTGCAAAGGTTGTTGCCGGTCCTTTGTCAAGACCACGGCCTTACACCGGAGC
AAGTCGTGGCCATTGCATCCCACGACGGTGGCAAACAGGCTCTTGAGACGGTTCAGAGACTTCTCCCAGT
TCTCTGTCAAGCCCACGGGCTGACTCCCGATCAAGTTGTAGCGATTGCGTCCAACGGTGGAGGGAAACAA
GCATTGGAGACTGTCCAACGGCTCCTTCCCGTGTTGTGTCAAGCCCACGGTTTGACGCCTGCACAAGTGG
TCGCCATCGCCAGCCATGATGGCGGTAAGCAGGCGCTGGAAACAGTACAGCGCCTGCTGCCTGTACTGTG
CCAGGATCATGGACTGACCCCAGACCAGGTAGTCGCAATCGCGTCACATGACGGGGGAAAGCAAGCCCTG
GAAACCGTGCAAAGGTTGTTGCCGGTCCTTTGTCAAGACCACGGCCTTACACCGGAGCAAGTCGTGGCCA
TTGCAAGCAACATCGGTGGCAAACAGGCTCTTGAGACGGTTCAGAGACTTCTCCCAGTTCTCTGTCAAGC
CCACGGGCTGACACCCGAACAGGTGGTCGCCATTGCTTCTAACATCGGAGGACGGCCAGCCTTGGAG
