>Addgene plasmid #49970 | SL544 | addgene partial sequence | sequence record 76009 | EF1a-F 5'-TCAAGCCTCAGACAGTGGTTC-3'
AGCGGCCGCCACCATGGCCCCCAAGAAGAAGAGGAAGGTGGGCATTCACCGCGGGGTACCTATGGTGGAC
TTGAGGACACTCGGTTATTCGCAACAGCAACAGGAGAAAATCAAGCCTAAGGTCAGGAGCACCGTCGCGC
AACACCACGAGGCGCTTGTGGGGCATGGCTTCACTCATGCGCATATTGTCGCGCTTTCACAGCACCCTGC
GGCGCTTGGGACGGTGGCTGTCAAATACCAAGATATGATTGCGGCCCTGCCCGAAGCCACGCACGAGGCA
ATTGTAGGGGTCGGTAAACAGTGGTCGGGAGCGCGAGCACTTGAGGCGCTGCTGACTGTGGCGGGTGAGC
TTAGGGGGCCTCCGCTCCAGCTCGACACCGGGCAGCTGCTGAAGATCGCGAAGAGAGGGGGAGTAACAGC
GGTAGAGGCAGTGCACGCCTGGCGCAATGCGCTCACCGGGGCCCCCTTGAACCTGACCCCAGACCAGGTA
GTCGCAATCGCGTCACATGACGGGGGAAAGCAAGCCCTGGAAACCGTGCAAAGGTTGTTGCCGGTCCTTT
GTCAAGACCACGGCCTTACACCGGAGCAAGTCGTGGCCATTGCATCCCACGACGGTGGCAAACAGGCTCT
TGAGACGGTTCAGAGACTTCTCCCAGTTCTCTGTCAAGCCCACGGGCTGACTCCCGATCAAGTTGTAGCG
ATTGCGTCCAACGGTGGAGGGAAACAAGCATTGGAGACTGTCCAACGGCTCCTTCCCGTGTTGTGTCAAG
CCCACGGTTTGACGCCTGCACAAGTGGTCGCCATCGCCTCCAATA
