[The description below was written by a language model from this plasmid's Addgene catalogue record.]
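Description:
SL544 is a mammalian expression plasmid encoding a programmable TALE-TET1CD fusion protein, built on the pJFA344C7 backbone and catalogued under the TALEN vector type, although the effector here is a demethylase domain rather than a nuclease. The insert, designated Tet1CD RH-10 (RHOXF2 site #10), consists of a custom TALE repeat array joined to the catalytic domain of TET1. The array was introduced by restriction cloning at BsmBI sites, and the record does not say whether those sites survive. Expression is driven by the EF1a promoter, a strong constitutive promoter widely used in human and other mammalian cells. The plasmid is propagated in E. coli under ampicillin selection. Its copy number is listed as unknown, and the record names neither the origin of replication nor any mammalian selection marker, epitope tag or reporter. No feature table is provided, so finer details of the architecture, such as linkers or localization signals, cannot be stated here.

Functionally, the TALE array acts as a sequence-specific DNA-binding module, directing the fusion to one defined site in the human RHOXF2/2B homeobox gene locus. The tethered TET1 catalytic domain is a dioxygenase that oxidizes 5-methylcytosine, the first step toward removal of the methyl mark, so recruitment leads to demethylation of CpGs adjacent to the binding site. The construct is one of a series of site-specific TALE-TET1 fusions developed for targeted DNA demethylation and activation of endogenous genes. It is typically used in transfected human cells to test how methylation at particular CpGs affects RHOXF2 expression.
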