Addgene plasmid #49970: SL544
Purpose: Expresses a TALE-TET1CD (catalytic domain of TET1) fusion protein engineered to bind a site in the human RHOXF2/2B homeobox (RHOXF2) gene and demethylate CpGs adjacent to the binding site
Depositing lab: Keith Joung. Depositing organization: Massachusetts General Hospital. Publication: Targeted DNA demethylation and activation of endogenous genes using programmable TALE-TET1 fusion proteins. Maeder ML, Angstman JF, Richardson ME, Linder SJ, Cascio VM, Tsai SQ, Ho QH, Sander JD, Reyon D, Bernstein BE, Costello JF, Wilkinson MF, Joung JK. Nat Biotechnol. 2013 Oct 9. doi: 10.1038/nbt.2726. PubMed 24108092.
Backbone
  Vector backbone: pJFA344C7
  Backbone manufacturer: Joung lab (Addgene plasmid #49236)
  Vector type: TALEN
Growth in bacteria
  Bacterial resistance: Ampicillin, 100 μg/mL
  Growth temperature: 37°C
  Growth strain: XL1 Blue
  Copy number: Unknown
Gene/Insert
  Gene/Insert name: Tet1CD RH-10 (alt names: RH-10; RHOXF2 site #10)
  Species: H. sapiens (human)
  Entrez Gene: RHOXF2 (a.k.a. CT107, PEPP-2, PEPP2, THG1)
  Promoter: EF1a
  Cloning method: Restriction Enzyme; 5′ cloning site BsmBI (unknown if destroyed); 3′ cloning site BsmBI (unknown if destroyed)
  Sequencing primers: 5′ EF1a-F 5'-TCAAGCCTCAGACAGTGGTTC-3'; 3′ OJA199 5'-CACCATCACAGCAGTTGG-3'
Terms and licenses: Academic/Nonprofit Terms; Industry Terms: Not Available to Industry
Depositor comments: TALE target site is: TCCTACTGCCCCCACTCCAA. See Supplementary Figure 13 of associated publication for amino acid sequences of backbone and TALE repeat array.
How to cite: SL544 was a gift from Keith Joung (Addgene plasmid # 49970 ; http://n2t.net/addgene:49970 ; RRID:Addgene_49970)
